Addgene plasmid #176725: pYCTK021
Purpose: The plasmid is part of a GG toolkit for cell-cell communication in S. cerevisiae. This plasmid is an L0 part plasmid and contains the Ste2 gene of Kazachstania africana (receiver part).
Depositing lab: Victor Sourjik. Publication: Construction of multicellular yeast networks using the communication toolkit with variable specificity and attenuation. Krink N, Loechner AC, Anders A, Kahnt J, Rensing S, Hochberg G, Sourjik V. bioRxiv 2021 10.1101/2021.09.27.462023.
Backbone
  Vector backbone: pYTK001
  Vector type: Synthetic Biology
Growth in bacteria
  Bacterial resistance: Chloramphenicol, 25 μg/mL
  Growth temperature: 37°C
  Growth strain: DH5alpha
  Copy number: Low Copy
Gene/Insert
  Gene/Insert name: ste2Ka
  Species: Kazachstania africana
  Mutation: Codon-optimized for expression in S. cerevisiae
  Cloning method: Restriction Enzyme; 5′ cloning site BsmBI (destroyed during cloning); 3′ cloning site BsmBI (destroyed during cloning)
  Sequencing primers: 5′ CCTGGCCTTTTGCTGGCC; 3′ CCAGTAATGACCTCAGAACTC
Terms and licenses: Academic/Nonprofit Terms; Industry Terms: Not Available to Industry
Depositor comments: The gene was codon-optimized for expression in S. cervisiae and cloned into the vector using Goden Gate. The plasmid is Golden Gate Cloning compatible. Please visit https://doi.org/10.1101/2021.09.27.462023 for bioRxiv preprint.
How to cite: pYCTK021 was a gift from Victor Sourjik (Addgene plasmid # 176725 ; http://n2t.net/addgene:176725 ; RRID:Addgene_176725)
