[The description below was written by a language model from this plasmid's Addgene catalogue record and pLannotate feature annotations shown in this document.]
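Description:
pYCTK021 is a level 0 (L0) part plasmid from a Golden Gate toolkit for engineering cell-cell communication in Saccharomyces cerevisiae. It is built on the pYTK001 part-entry backbone and is a small construct of about 2.9 kb that is maintained only in E. coli. The annotated backbone elements are a ColE1/pMB1-type origin of replication and a chloramphenicol acetyltransferase (cat) gene with its native promoter, followed by a lambda t0 terminator, which gives chloramphenicol selection. The feature annotation labels the origin as a high-copy type, whereas the catalogue entry lists the plasmid as low copy; the record does not resolve this difference. No yeast origin, yeast selection marker, promoter or terminator for yeast expression is annotated, consistent with a storage plasmid for a single part rather than an expression vector.

The insert is ste2Ka, the Ste2 gene of Kazachstania africana, codon-optimized for expression in S. cerevisiae. Ste2 is the G-protein-coupled receptor for the alpha-factor mating pheromone, and the automated annotation detects the insert as a partial match to S. cerevisiae STE2, spanning the numbering origin of the circular sequence, as expected for an orthologue. The gene was introduced by BsmBI Golden Gate cloning, which destroyed the BsmBI sites, and the plasmid remains Golden Gate compatible for downstream assembly. In the toolkit it serves as a "receiver" part: combined with promoter, terminator and vector parts in higher-level assemblies, it would equip yeast cells with a heterologous pheromone receptor, supporting the construction of multicellular yeast signalling networks with variable specificity.
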