Features (pLannotate 1.2.2; 5 found; start..end, strand, type, name):
   1211..1245    -  terminator     lambda t0 terminator: minimal transcription terminator from phage lambda (Scholtissek and Grosse, 1987)
   1319..1975    -  CDS            cat: CAT_ECOLX - Experimental evidence at protein level: Swiss-Prot protein existence level 1. This enzyme is an effector of chloramphenicol resistance in bacteria. From Escherichia coli. This protein is used as a marker in many commonly used cloning vectors, such as pACYC184.
   1976..2073    -  promoter       cat promoter: promoter of the E. coli cat gene encoding chloramphenicol acetyltransferase
   2157..2745    +  rep_origin     ori: high-copy-number ColE1/pMB1/pBR322/pUC origin of replication
   2857..1128    +  CDS            STE2 (fragment) (across the origin): STE2_YEAST - Experimental evidence at protein level: Swiss-Prot protein existence level 1. Receptor for the peptide pheromone alpha factor, the mating factor of yeast. From Saccharomyces cerevisiae (strain ATCC 204508 / S288c) (Baker's yeast).
>Addgene plasmid #176725 | pYCTK021 | addgene full sequence | sequence record 351590 | Addgene NGS Result
ACTTCAATTTATGGTAACGATACTGCCATCACCTTCGATTATTTAAATGATATTGTGAATGAGAAAATTA
GAGAAGGTATTTTATTTGGTGTTAGATGTGGTTGTGCTACATTGACTACAATTGTTATGTGGTTGGTTTC
TAAAAAGAAAAAAACTCCAATTTTTATTATAAATCAAATTTCATTGATTTTGATTATTATTCATAGCGGC
TTATATTTTAAGTATTTGTTTTCTAATAGTACTTCTGTTACATATTATTTGACTTTGTTTCCTCAATTAG
TCTCTAGATATGACTTGAATATTTCCAATGCTGCATCTATGTTTGACGTTTTGTTAGTCGCTTGTATTGA
ATGTTCATTGGTTTTTCAAATCAGAATTATGTTTACAGGTGCTAATAATAACATTCAAAAATATTCTTTA
ATGTTGATTGCTTTATCAACCTTATTGGGAATCTCTACTGTTGGTATGCTATTAACTTATGCTATTAAGT
CTATCATATCATCATACAATGGTTCTTATGTTAATCCAAAATACTATAATATTGGTTTCATTTTATTCTC
GTCATCAATCAATTTCATGACTTTCACCTTAGTTGTTAAACTATTGGTAGCAATAAGATCAAGAAGATAC
TTGGGTTTAAAACAATTTGATTCATTTCATATACTGTTAATCATGACATGTCAAAGTTTGTTAGTTCCTT
CAATAATAGTTATTCTAGCATATTCCCTGAGTTCTACAGAATCAACTGATGTTTTAATTACAATTTCAAC
TTTATTGGTTGTATTATCATTACCCTTATCTAGTATGTGGGCTTCTGCTAACAATAATATGTCTACTACT
ACCATTTCAAATTCTTACCTTTCTGACTATACACAATCAGATGGTACTGGTTTCCATCCAAACGACGGTG
ATTCTAACCATTCATTCCAGATAAGATCTTCACCAAGAAGTGAAGTTACCAAAATAGATGATTTGGAAAA
AAACGCATTTTATGAATTAACAAGAACTAAATGGCAAAAGTCAAACTCTGATTCCTCAGATTTAGATGAC
TCCAGTTTAGCAGACGATTTATACACTCCAAATACTGAAGCTGATAAAGATGCTAGAAATTTTTGGATTA
ACGAAAATGAAACTATAGAAAACATTAATGCAGATACAAATTCATCTGGTTTGAATGACCCTAATCCTTG
AGGATCCTGAGACCAGACCAATAAAAAACGCCCGGCGGCAACCGAGCGTTCTGAACAAATCCAGATGGAG
TTCTGAGGTCATTACTGGATCTATCAACAGGAGTCCAAGCGAGCTCGATATCAAATTACGCCCCGCCCTG
CCACTCATCGCAGTACTGTTGTAATTCATTAAGCATTCTGCCGACATGGAAGCCATCACAAACGGCATGA
TGAACCTGAATCGCCAGCGGCATCAGCACCTTGTCGCCTTGCGTATAATATTTGCCCATGGTGAAAACGG
GGGCGAAGAAGTTGTCCATATTGGCCACGTTTAAATCAAAACTGGTGAAACTCACCCAGGGATTGGCTGA
AACGAAAAACATATTCTCAATAAACCCTTTAGGGAAATAGGCCAGGTTTTCACCGTAACACGCCACATCT
TGCGAATATATGTGTAGAAACTGCCGGAAATCGTCGTGGTATTCACTCCAGAGCGATGAAAACGTTTCAG
TTTGCTCATGGAAAACGGTGTAACAAGGGTGAACACTATCCCATATCACCAGCTCACCGTCTTTCATTGC
CATACGAAATTCCGGATGAGCATTCATCAGGCGGGCAAGAATGTGAATAAAGGCCGGATAAAACTTGTGC
TTATTTTTCTTTACGGTCTTTAAAAAGGCCGTAATATCCAGCTGAACGGTCTGGTTATAGGTACATTGAG
CAACTGACTGAAATGCCTCAAAATGTTCTTTACGATGCCATTGGGATATATCAACGGTGGTATATCCAGT
GATTTTTTTCTCCATTTTAGCTTCCTTAGCTCCTGAAAATCTCGATAACTCAAAAAATACGCCCGGTAGT
GATCTTATTTCATTATGGTGAAAGTTGGAACCTCTTACGTGCCCGATCAATCATGACCAAAATCCCTTAA
CGTGAGTTTTCGTTCCACTGAGCGTCAGACCCCGTAGAAAAGATCAAAGGATCTTCTTGAGATCCTTTTT
TTCTGCGCGTAATCTGCTGCTTGCAAACAAAAAAACCACCGCTACCAGCGGTGGTTTGTTTGCCGGATCA
AGAGCTACCAACTCTTTTTCCGAAGGTAACTGGCTTCAGCAGAGCGCAGATACCAAATACTGTTCTTCTA
GTGTAGCCGTAGTTAGGCCACCACTTCAAGAACTCTGTAGCACCGCCTACATACCTCGCTCTGCTAATCC
TGTTACCAGTGGCTGCTGCCAGTGGCGATAAGTCGTGTCTTACCGGGTTGGACTCAAGACGATAGTTACC
GGATAAGGCGCAGCGGTCGGGCTGAACGGGGGGTTCGTGCACACAGCCCAGCTTGGAGCGAACGACCTAC
ACCGAACTGAGATACCTACAGCGTGAGCTATGAGAAAGCGCCACGCTTCCCGAAGGGAGAAAGGCGGACA
GGTATCCGGTAAGCGGCAGGGTCGGAACAGGAGAGCGCACGAGGGAGCTTCCAGGGGGAAACGCCTGGTA
TCTTTATAGTCCTGTCGGGTTTCGCCACCTCTGACTTGAGCGTCGATTTTTGTGATGCTCGTCAGGGGGG
CGGAGCCTATGGAAAAACGCCAGCAACGCGGCCTTTTTACGGTTCCTGGCCTTTTGCTGGCCTTTTGCTC
ACATGTTCTTTCCTGCGTTATCCCCTGATTCTGTGGATAACCGTAGTCGGTCTCATATGTCAATGGCTGA
CTACAACATCAGTTCACTTGTCTACGATCCTTCGTATGATCCAACTCAATCCATTTTATTATAT
