>Addgene plasmid #176725 | pYCTK021 | depositor partial sequence | sequence record 342499 | ste2Ka
ATGTCAATGGCTGACTACAACATCAGTTCACTTGTCTACGATCCTTCGTATGATCCAACTCAATCCATTT
TATTATATACTTCAATTTATGGTAACGATACTGCCATCACCTTCGATTATTTAAATGATATTGTGAATGA
GAAAATTAGAGAAGGTATTTTATTTGGTGTTAGATGTGGTTGTGCTACATTGACTACAATTGTTATGTGG
TTGGTTTCTAAAAAGAAAAAAACTCCAATTTTTATTATAAATCAAATTTCATTGATTTTGATTATTATTC
ATAGCGGCTTATATTTTAAGTATTTGTTTTCTAATAGTACTTCTGTTACATATTATTTGACTTTGTTTCC
TCAATTAGTCTCTAGATATGACTTGAATATTTCCAATGCTGCATCTATGTTTGACGTTTTGTTAGTCGCT
TGTATTGAATGTTCATTGGTTTTTCAAATCAGAATTATGTTTACAGGTGCTAATAATAACATTCAAAAAT
ATTCTTTAATGTTGATTGCTTTATCAACCTTATTGGGAATCTCTACTGTTGGTATGCTATTAACTTATGC
TATTAAGTCTATCATATCATCATACAATGGTTCTTATGTTAATCCAAAATACTATAATATTGGTTTCATT
TTATTCTCGTCATCAATCAATTTCATGACTTTCACCTTAGTTGTTAAACTATTGGTAGCAATTAGATCAA
GAAGATACTTGGGTTTAAAACAATTTGATTCATTTCATATACTGTTAATCATGACATGTCAAAGTTTGTT
AGTTCCTTCAATAATAGTTATTCTAGCATATTCCCTGAGTTCTACAGAATCAACTGATGTTTTAATTACA
ATTTCAACTTTATTGGTTGTATTATCATTACCCTTATCTAGTATGTGGGCTTCTGCTAACAATAATATGT
CTACTACTACCATTTCAAATTCTTACCTTTCTGACTATACACAATCAGATGGTACTGGTTTCCATCCAAA
CGACGGTGATTCTAACCATTCATTCCAGATAAGATCTTCACCAAGAAGTGAAGTTACCAAAATAGATGAT
TTGGAAAAAAACGCATTTTATGAATTAACAAGAACTAAATGGCAAAAGTCAAACTCTGATTCCTCAGATT
TAGATGACTCCAGTTTAGCAGACGATTTATACACTCCAAATACTGAAGCTGATAAAGATGCTAGAAATTT
TTGGATTAACGAAAATGAAACTATAGAAAACATTAATGCAGATACAAATTCATCTGGTTTGAATGACCCT
AATCCTTGA
